>Addgene plasmid #43013 | I-ATAG | depositor partial sequence | sequence record 58278 | I-ATAG sequence 424 bps
CGTCTCCTGACCCCAGAGCAGGTCGTGGCAATCGCCTCCAACATTGGCGGGAAACAGGCACTCGAGACTG
TCCAGCGCCTGCTTCCCGTGCTGTGCCAAGCGCACGGACTCACCCCAGAGCAGGTCGTGGCCATTGCCTC
GAATGGAGGGGGCAAACAGGCGTTGGAAACCGTACAACGATTGCTGCCGGTGCTGTGCCAAGCGCACGGC
CTCACCCCAGAGCAGGTCGTGGCAATCGCCTCCAACATTGGCGGGAAACAGGCACTCGAGACTGTCCAGC
GCCTGCTTCCCGTGCTGTGCCAAGCGCACGGATTAACCCCAGAGCAGGTCGTGGCAATCGCGAGCAATAA
CGGCGGAAAACAGGCTTTGGAAACGGTGCAGAGGCTCCTTCCAGTGCTGTGCCAAGCGCACGGCTTAAGA
GACG
