>Addgene plasmid #43013 | I-ATAG | addgene partial sequence | sequence record 59948 | M13-F20 5'-TGTAAAACGACGGCCAGT-3'
CTATAGGGCGAATTGGGCCCTCTAGATGCATGCTCGAGCGGCCGCCAGTGTGATGGATATCTGCAGAATT
CGCCCTTATATAGATGCCGTCCTAGCGCGTCTCCTGACCCCAGAGCAGGTCGTGGCAATCGCCTCCAACA
TTGGCGGGAAACAGGCACTCGAGACTGTCCAGCGCCTGCTTCCCGTGCTGTGCCAAGCGCACGGACTCAC
CCCAGAGCAGGTCGTGGCCATTGCCTCGAATGGAGGGGGCAAACAGGCGTTGGAAACCGTACAACGATTG
CTGCCGGTGCTGTGCCAAGCGCACGGCCTCACCCCAGAGCAGGTCGTGGCAATCGCCTCCAACATTGGCG
GGAAACAGGCACTCGAGACTGTCCAGCGCCTGCTTCCCGTGCTGTGCCAAGCGCACGGATTAACCCCAGA
GCAGGTCGTGGCAATCGCGAGCAATAACGGCGGAAAACAGGCTTTGGAAACGGTGCAGAGGCTCCTTCCA
GTGCTGTGCCAAGCGCACGGCTTAAGAGACGTGGGCACAGGAAAGATACTTAAGGGCGAATTCCAGCACA
CTGGCGGCCGTTACTAGTGGATCCGAGCTCGGTACCAAGCTTGATGCATAGCTTGAGTATTCTATAGTGT
CACCTAAATAGCTTGGCGTAATCATGGTCATAGCTGTTTCCTGTGTGAAATTGTTATCCGCTCACAATTC
CACACAACATACGAGCCGGAAGCATAAAGTGTAAAGCCTGGGGTGCCTAATGAGTGAGCTAACTCACATT
AATTGCGTTGCGCTCACTGCCCGCTTTCCAGTCGGGAAACCTGTCGTGCCAGCTGCATTAATGAATCGGC
CAACGCGCGGGGAGAGGCGGTTTGCGTATTGGGCGCTCTTCCGCTTCCTCGCTCACTGACTCGC
