[The description below was written by a language model from this plasmid's Addgene catalogue record.]
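Description:
I-ATAG is a bacterial cloning plasmid built on the commercial pCRII-TOPO backbone (about 4 kb without insert), into which a 424 bp synthetic fragment was introduced by TOPO cloning. It is a high-copy plasmid maintained in E. coli and carries both ampicillin and kanamycin resistance, consistent with the dual markers of this backbone. The insert is flanked by standard vector priming sites, with T7 listed for reading in from the 5′ side and M13 reverse from the 3′ side. The vector is intended only for storage and propagation of the fragment. The record lists no mammalian promoter, reporter or tag, and no feature table is provided.

The record does not spell out what the insert encodes beyond its name and synthetic origin. The plasmid was deposited with a publication describing a TALEN genome-editing system for making human stem cell-based disease models. In that context, the name and size are consistent with a pre-assembled module of four TAL effector repeats, each roughly 100 bp, recognising the bases A, T, A and G, with the "I" prefix perhaps marking the module's position in an ordered assembly. This reading is an inference from the name and the associated work, not something stated in the catalogue fields. On that reading, I-ATAG would be one member of a library of repeat multimers that are excised and joined in order to build custom TALE DNA-binding arrays, which are then moved into a separate nuclease expression vector. It would not be a functional genome-editing reagent on its own.
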