Addgene plasmid #43013: I-ATAG
Depositing lab: Chad Cowan & Kiran Musunuru. Depositing organization: Harvard University. Publication: A TALEN Genome-Editing System for Generating Human Stem Cell-Based Disease Models. Ding Q, Lee YK, Schaefer EA, Peters DT, Veres A, Kim K, Kuperwasser N, Motola DL, Meissner TB, Hendriks WT, Trevisan M, Gupta RM, Moisan A, Banks E, Friesen M, Schinzel RT, Xia F, Tang A, Xia Y, Figueroa E, Wann A, Ahfeldt T, Daheron L, Zhang F, Rubin LL, Peng LF, Chung RT, Musunuru K, Cowan CA. Cell Stem Cell. 2012 Dec 12. pii: S1934-5909(12)00645-5. doi: 10.1016/j.stem.2012.11.011. PubMed 23246482.
Backbone
  Vector backbone: pCRII-TOPO
  Backbone manufacturer: Invitrogen
  Backbone size w/o insert (bp): 3973
  Vector type: Bacterial Cloning
Growth in bacteria
  Bacterial resistance: Ampicillin and Kanamycin, 100 & 50 μg/mL
  Growth temperature: 37°C
  Growth strain: Top10
  Copy number: High Copy
Gene/Insert
  Gene/Insert name: I-ATAG
  Species: Synthetic
  Insert size (bp): 424
  Cloning method: TOPO Cloning
  Sequencing primers: 5′ T7; 3′ M13-rev
Terms and licenses: Academic/Nonprofit Terms; Industry Terms: Not Available to Industry
How to cite: I-ATAG was a gift from Chad Cowan & Kiran Musunuru (Addgene plasmid # 43013 ; http://n2t.net/addgene:43013 ; RRID:Addgene_43013)
